Addgene plasmid #127658: pTRIP-CMV-mCherry-53BP1
Purpose: Over-express mCherry-53BP1 fragment to monitor 53BP1 foci.
Depositing lab: Nicolas Manel. Depositing organization: Institut Curie. Publication: The N-Terminal Domain of cGAS Determines Preferential Association with Centromeric DNA and Innate Immune Activation in the Nucleus. Gentili M, Lahaye X, Nadalin F, Nader GPF, Puig Lombardi E, Herve S, De Silva NS, Rookhuizen DC, Zueva E, Goudot C, Maurin M, Bochnakian A, Amigorena S, Piel M, Fachinetti D, Londono-Vallejo A, Manel N. Cell Rep. 2019 Feb 26;26(9):2377-2393.e13. doi: 10.1016/j.celrep.2019.01.105. PubMed 30811988.
Backbone
  Vector backbone: pTRIP-CMV
  Vector type: Lentiviral
Growth in bacteria
  Bacterial resistance: Ampicillin, 100 μg/mL
  Growth temperature: 30°C
  Growth strain: NEB Stable
  Copy number: High Copy
Gene/Insert
  Gene/Insert name: 53BP1
  Species: H. sapiens (human)
  Mutation: Nucleotides 3658-5133 of TP53BP1 (NM_005657.2) fused to mCherry. Amino acids 1225-1716 for isoform 1.
  Entrez Gene: TP53BP1 (a.k.a. 53BP1, TDRD30, p202, p53BP1)
  Tag / fusion protein: mCherry (N terminal on insert)
  Cloning method: Unknown
Terms and licenses: Academic/Nonprofit Terms; Industry Terms: Not Available to Industry
How to cite: pTRIP-CMV-mCherry-53BP1 was a gift from Nicolas Manel (Addgene plasmid # 127658 ; http://n2t.net/addgene:127658 ; RRID:Addgene_127658)
