[The description below was written by a language model from this plasmid's Addgene catalogue record and pLannotate feature annotations shown in this document.]
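Description:
pTRIP-CMV-mCherry-53BP1 is an HIV-1-derived lentiviral transfer vector built on the pTRIP-CMV backbone for expressing a fluorescent DNA-damage reporter in mammalian cells. It is propagated in E. coli through a high-copy ColE1/pUC-type origin and selected with ampicillin via the β-lactamase gene. The bacterial backbone also carries pBR322-type remnants (fragments of rop, bom and the tetracycline resistance gene). An SV40 early promoter followed by fragments of E. coli gpt and SV40 small t intron/polyadenylation sequences is also annotated; this looks like a leftover of an older gpt selection cassette, and the record does not indicate that it is functional.

The viral portion contains a 5' LTR, the Ψ packaging signal with a partial gag sequence, the RRE for Rev-dependent nuclear export of the genomic RNA, and the cPPT/CTS element, which improves nuclear import in target cells. A 3' LTR annotated as ΔU3 makes the integrated provirus self-inactivating. No WPRE or mammalian drug-selection marker within the viral genome is annotated.

Between the cPPT and the 3' LTR, the CMV immediate-early enhancer and promoter drive mCherry fused to the N-terminus of a fragment of human TP53BP1 (amino acids 1225–1716 of isoform 1), rather than the full-length repair protein. The stated purpose is to over-express this fusion so that 53BP1 foci, which mark DNA double-strand breaks, can be followed by red fluorescence.

Two sequence records, about 11.85 and 11.89 kb, are annotated. They show the same features in the same order, in opposite orientations and with different start points.
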