Features (pLannotate 1.2.2; 31 found; start..end, strand, type, name):
    922..1102    -  LTR            5' LTR (truncated): truncated 5' long terminal repeat (LTR) from HIV-1
   1150..1181    -  LTR            3' LTR (ΔU3) (fragment): self-inactivating 3' long terminal repeat (LTR) from HIV-1
   1183..1371    -  CDS            nef (fragment): NEF_HV1Z2 - Experimental evidence at protein level: Swiss-Prot protein existence level 1. Extracellular Nef protein targets CD4(+) T-lymphocytes for apoptosis by interacting with CXCR4 surface receptors. From Human immunodeficiency virus type 1 group M subtype D (isolate Z2/CDC-Z34) (HIV-1).
   1374..2933    -  CDS            TP53BP1 (fragment): TP53B_HUMAN - Experimental evidence at protein level: Swiss-Prot protein existence level 1. Double-strand break (DSB) repair protein involved in response to DNA damage, telomere dynamics and class-switch recombination (CSR) during antibody genesis (PubMed:12364621, PubMed:22553214, PubMed:23333306, PubMed:17190600, PubMed:21144835, PubMed:28241136). Plays a key role in the repair of double-strand DNA breaks (DSBs) in response to DNA damage by promoting non-homologous end joining (NHEJ)- mediated repair of DSBs and specifically counteracting the function of the homologous recombination (HR) rep
   2856..3563    -  CDS            mCherry: mCherry is a basic (constitutively fluorescent) red fluorescent protein published in 2004, derived from Discosoma sp.. It is reported to be a very rapidly-maturing monomer with low acid sensitivity.
   3597..3800    -  promoter       CMV promoter: human cytomegalovirus (CMV) immediate early promoter
   3801..4104    -  enhancer       CMV enhancer: human cytomegalovirus immediate early enhancer
   4203..4320    -  misc_feature   cPPT/CTS: central polypurine tract and central termination sequence of HIV-1
   4365..4465    -  CDS            Rev (fragment): human immunodeficiency virus 1 (HIV-1) Rev protein; rev; enhances nuclear export of unspliced and incompletely spliced viral mRNAs
   4842..5075    -  misc_feature   RRE: The Rev response element (RRE) of HIV-1 allows for Rev-dependent mRNA export from the nucleus to the cytoplasm.
   5221..5584    -  CDS            HIV-1 gag (fragment): gag protein from human immunodeficiency virus 1; gag
   5568..5693    -  misc_feature   HIV-1 Ψ: packaging signal of human immunodeficiency virus type 1
   5740..5997    -  LTR            5' LTR (truncated): truncated 5' long terminal repeat (LTR) from HIV-1
   6045..6374    -  CDS            nef (fragment): NEF_HV1BR - Experimental evidence at protein level: Swiss-Prot protein existence level 1. Extracellular Nef protein targets CD4(+) T-lymphocytes for apoptosis by interacting with CXCR4 surface receptors (PubMed:14990729). From Human immunodeficiency virus type 1 group M subtype B (isolate BRU/LAI) (HIV-1).
   6541..6675    -  polyA_signal   SV40 poly(A) signal: SV40 polyadenylation signal
   6698..6781    -  CDS            large T antigen (fragment): large T antigen from SV40 (simian virus 40)
   7100..7120    -  CDS            SV40 NLS: nuclear localization signal of SV40 (simian virus 40) large T antigen
   7250..7315    -  intron         small t intron: SV40 (simian virus 40) small t antigen intron
   7317..7391    -  CDS            small t antigen (fragment): SV40 (simian virus 40) small t antigen
   7395..7700    -  CDS            frsA (fragment): FRSA_ECOLI - Also known as yafA. Experimental evidence at protein level: Swiss-Prot protein existence level 1. Catalyzes the hydrolysis of esters (PubMed:15808744). Displays esterase activity toward pNP-butyrate (PubMed:15808744). May stimulate mixed-acid fermentation by acting as a fermentation/respiration switch that down-regulates respiration and up- regulates fermentation rates (PubMed:15169777). From Escherichia coli (strain K12).
   7795..8130    -  CDS            gpt (fragment): XGPT_ECOLI - Also known as gpp, gxu. Experimental evidence at protein level: Swiss-Prot protein existence level 1. Purine salvage pathway enzyme that catalyzes the transfer of the ribosyl-5-phosphate group from 5-phospho-alpha-D-ribose 1- diphosphate (PRPP) to the N9 position of the 6-oxopurines guanine and xanthine to form the corresponding ribonucleotides GMP (guanosine 5'- monophosphate) and XMP (xanthosine 5'-monophosphate), with the release of PPi. To a lesser extent, also acts on hypoxanthine (PubMed:9100006, PubMed:3886014). Does not ribophosphorylate adenine (PubMed:3886014). From Esch
   8130..8249    -  CDS            gpt (fragment): XGPT_ECOLI - Also known as gpp, gxu. Experimental evidence at protein level: Swiss-Prot protein existence level 1. Purine salvage pathway enzyme that catalyzes the transfer of the ribosyl-5-phosphate group from 5-phospho-alpha-D-ribose 1- diphosphate (PRPP) to the N9 position of the 6-oxopurines guanine and xanthine to form the corresponding ribonucleotides GMP (guanosine 5'- monophosphate) and XMP (xanthosine 5'-monophosphate), with the release of PPi. To a lesser extent, also acts on hypoxanthine (PubMed:9100006, PubMed:3886014). Does not ribophosphorylate adenine (PubMed:3886014). From Esch
   8449..8778    -  promoter       SV40 promoter: SV40 enhancer and early promoter
   8785..8841    -  CDS            lacI (fragment): lac repressor; lacI; The lac repressor binds to the lac operator to inhibit transcription in E. coli. This inhibition can be relieved by adding lactose or isopropyl-β-D-thiogalactopyranoside (IPTG).
   9024..9612    -  rep_origin     ori: high-copy-number ColE1/pMB1/pBR322/pUC origin of replication
   9783..10643   -  CDS            AmpR: β-lactamase; bla; confers resistance to ampicillin, carbenicillin, and related antibiotics
  10644..10748   -  promoter       AmpR promoter: bla
  10843..10878   +  CDS            rop (fragment): Rop protein, which maintains plasmids at low copy number; rop
  10980..11028   +  misc_feature   bom (fragment): basis of mobility region from pBR322
  11029..11308   -  CDS            TcR (fragment): tetracycline efflux protein; tet; confers resistance to tetracycline
  11714..11812   +  CDS            TBC1D5 (fragment): TBCD5_HUMAN - Also known as KIAA0210. Experimental evidence at protein level: Swiss-Prot protein existence level 1. May act as a GTPase-activating protein (GAP) for Rab family protein(s). May act as a GAP for RAB7A. Can displace RAB7A and retromer CSC subcomplex from the endosomal membrane to the cytosol; at least retromer displacement seems to require its catalytic activity (PubMed:19531583, PubMed:20923837). Required for retrograde transport of cargo proteins from endosomes to the trans-Golgi network (TGN); the function seems to require its catalytic activity. Involved in regulation of autop
>Addgene plasmid #127658 | pTRIP-CMV-mCherry-53BP1 | addgene full sequence | sequence record 461249 | Addgene NGS Result
CACAAAATCTGCAGTCAACTTAATTGAATGCAGTATTCTACTTGTGTTAATAACAAACTTGTTTTGACAA
ATTGTGATAATAAGGATTGTTTTCTACTCTAATGATACACATTTCTATGTTCCCTTTTTAAAAGTAAATT
ACATTTATAATATTGATAATCTTCAATAATATTTAATTAGTTTTATCAAGTTCCAACAATTATTTGAAGT
CATATTTAAGGTTATATTGTATAGTCTTGTTGCCAGAAAAATTTATCCCTTGCTTTATGCATTTGAATCC
CTTTCTAACCAAGTTACTTGTTAAAACTTGTTAAATGACAACTGTTATTCTTATCCTCACTTCTCTTCTT
CTTGAAGCTATTCAGGTTTGCAAACAATTTCTTCTCTCAATCTACTCAGTATTTACTATATAAAAGGGTA
ATTTGTTACTTAGCATAATGTCCATAACTTTGATATATTCGACTGAGTCATAGGGTGAGGAGTAAATGGA
ATTTGTGTCAGAAGATCATAGAGTCGTAACTAACGGATGCTGTAATTGTGGGAAAATTACTTCAACATCT
TTCCCTCTCAGTTTCCTCTTGTGTTAAATGGGGATAATAGTAATCATCTCTTATGATATTTGAGGATTAA
TTAATATCTGTCAGAATAGTAAATTAGATAAGTTTATACTTTAAACTATAAATCATTATATAAATGTTAG
TAAACTTAATGTAATCCTTAGGATCTGGGATTAGCCAGGTATGTGCAGAATCGTGAGTATCTCTGGTGGC
TTCTTCCAAGTACTTCTGCAGCTTTGCCTGTGTGCTCCACTCCTAGTTCAATTCCTGCTAAATCTATTAT
AATGTCAAGGCCTCTCACTCTCTGATATTCATTTCTTTGCAAGTTATAAATACTGAATAATAAGATGACA
TGAACTACTACTGCTAGAGATTTTCCACACTGACTAAAAGGGTCTGAGGGATCTCTAGTTACCAGAGTCA
CACAACAGACGGGCACACACTACTTGAAGCACTCAAGGCAAGCTTTATTGAGGCTTAAGCAGTGGGTTCC
CTAGTTAGCCAGAGAGCTCCCAGGCTCAGATCTGGTCTAACCAGAGAGACCCAGTACAAGCAAAAAGCAG
CTGCTTATATGCAGCATCTCTCGACGATTTTGTCTTCGTTGGGAGTGAATTAGCCCTTCCAGTCCCCCCT
TTTCTTTTAAAAAGTGGCTAAGATCTACAGCTGCCTTGTAAGTCATTGGTCTTAAAGGTACCTGAGGTGT
GACTGGAAAACCCACCTCCTCCTCCTCTTGTGCTTCTAGCCAGGCACAATCAGCATTGGTAGCTGCTGTA
TTGCTACTTGTGATTGCTCCATGTTTTTCTAGGTCTCGAGTCATTCACCGGTGTTGTCTCCACTCTCACA
GGGGCTCACAAACTCTCCTGCCCCTACTGCACCAGGTTTTACTGTGGCAGACTTGCGACCTCGCTTGGCA
GGGGACCGTTCCTCTTCAGAAGTGATAAGTTTTCTTTTGCCTGAGAGAACTCCCATGGAGGCACGAGGAC
TTTCTGTGATCTTTCGGGTAGGGGTTGTGCTGCTGCTACTGGAGGCAGTAGGGGTGGCTGGGGAGCTGAC
GTTACTGCGCCGTTTCCGCTTCCCTTCCACCAAATTGTCTAAGCTGATATCTGCTGCCTTTGTAAGAGGT
GTTACTGCTTCATAGGGGCCAAGCCCATACTGCTCTCTCAGTCTGTTTCCTTGCTCCAAGGACAGGATGA
CAGCCATTCGCTTATACCACTTTCTTTGGCCTTCTTTTTCAATGCTGTAGTACAGTTCCCCAGACTCCTT
CCTATGTCCTTTCACCACTCCTGCACTGAAATACTCATCCTCCGAGAGGGCCGTCACTTCAGTGTCCAGC
GGGATGGGGTCACATAACAGAATGTCTTTGCCCAACACATCACATTCGTACCCATCATCAAAGAGCAATT
TATACTTCCCAGCTCCGACATCTCGTGTGATTTTCCCAGAGTAAAAGTAGCCATTGGATGACCACTTGGC
TACAACACGGAGCCCTACAAAGCTATTTCCTGGAGAGGAGGCATCTAAGCCATCAGAAGGGCCAGCAGCA
GCCTGGAAAGGAATTTCTGGAGAGTCACTACGACGCAAAGCACCAGCACCCACATCTGTTCGTCTGGTGG
AGTCTGGCACTCGGGGCACGACACGGCTGAAGGATTTATCATCTGGTGACAAGTTAGGTGAAATGTCCTC
TATGCCCAAGGGGCCAGGCACAGCTGTTTCTCTGGTTCCAGTGGTCCGAGAAGGTGGGCGGCCCCTTCGC
CCACGCCCACGAGGCGTGACTGGAGCCTTCCCTCCCTGTCTGATGCCAAGGCCTGCATCACCATCCTCCT
CACACACTGGCGTCCCTGTCTGACTGACCCCTTTTCTAGGACTCAGTTTTCCTGGGCCTCCTCGGGAGCT
GGGTAAGGCAAAATCTGCGGGTTCTGTCCCGCTGGTTTTCCCTCTGAGTGGTCCGGCTCCTTTCCCTGAG
CTTCCACTGCTGTGCATAGCTGAGAGACTTGTCCCACTTGATGTGCGGTGTAAGCTGGATGCCTTGGAGG
AGAAGGAGCTGATATCCCCCAGGTCACCTGAGGAGCCCCCAGTCTGTGAAGGGGAAACTTCAGTTTCACA
CTCCTGACACTCTACAATTGGCTCTTCAGTCTCCTCAGTTACTTTTCTTTCTACTTCTGTTCCATCCACA
TAATACACATCTGTAATGACACGAGTGACAAGTGTGCGTACTTCCCGGATTGTTCTCATGTGACGATGTA
AGACATGGCCATGTGGAGGCTGAGGCATATCAAACTCTTCTTCTCCCTGGGATCCCTTGTACAGCTCGTC
CATGCCGCCGGTGGAGTGGCGGCCCTCGGCGCGTTCGTACTGTTCCACGATGGTGTAGTCCTCGTTGTGG
GAGGTGATGTCCAACTTGATGTTGACGTTGTAGGCGCCGGGCAGCTGCACGGGCTTCTTGGCCTTGTAGG
TGGTCTTGACCTCAGCGTCGTAGTGGCCGCCGTCCTTCAGCTTCAGCCTCTGCTTGATCTCGCCCTTCAG
GGCGCCGTCCTCGGGGTACATCCGCTCGGAGGAGGCCTCCCAGCCCATGGTCTTCTTCTGCATTACGGGG
CCGTCGGAGGGGAAGTTGGTGCCGCGCAGCTTCACCTTGTAGATGAACTCGCCGTCCTGCAGGGAGGAGT
CCTGGGTCACGGTCACCACGCCGCCGTCCTCGAAGTTCATCACGCGCTCCCACTTGAAGCCCTCGGGGAA
GGACAGCTTCAAGTAGTCGGGGATGTCGGCGGGGTGCTTCACGTAGGCCTTGGAGCCGTACATGAACTGA
GGGGACAGGATGTCCCAGGCGAAGGGCAGGGGGCCACCCTTGGTCACCTTCAGCTTGGCGGTCTGGGTGC
CCTCGTAGGGGCGGCCCTCGCCCTCGCCCTCGATCTCGAACTCGTGGCCGTTCACGGAGCCCTCCATGTG
CACCTTGAAGCGCATGAACTCCTTGATGATGGCCATGTTATCCTCCTCGCCCTTGCTCACCATACTAGCC
CGCGGGATCTGACGGTTCACTAAACCAGCTCTGCTTATATAGACCTCCCACCGTACACGCCTACCGCCCA
TTTGCGTCAATGGGGCGGAGTTGTTACGACATTTTGGAAAGTCCCGTTGATTTTGGTGCCAAAACAAACT
CCCATTGACGTCAATGGGGTGGAGACTTGGAAATCCCCGTGAGTCAAACCGCTATCCACGCCCATTGATG
TACTGCCAAAACCGCATCACCATGGTAATAGCGATGACTAATACGTAGATGTACTGCCAAGTAGGAAAGT
CCCATAAGGTCATGTACTGGGCATAATGCCAGGCGGGCCATTTACCGTCATTGACGTCAATAGGGGGCGT
ACTTGGCATATGATACACTTGATGTACTGCCAAGTGGGCAGTTTACCGTAAATACTCCACCCATTGACGT
CAATGGAAAGTCCCTATTGGCGTTACTATGGGAACATACGTCATTATTGACGTCAATGGGCGGGGGTCGT
TGGGCGGTCAGCCAGGCGGGCCATTTACCGTAAGTTATGTAACGCGGAACTCCATATATGGGCTATGAAC
TAATGACCCCGTAATTGATTACTATACGCGTATCAGCCAAAGTGGATCTCTGCTGTCCCTGTAATAAACC
CGAAAATTTTGAATTTTTGTAATTTGTTTTTGTAATTCTTTAGTTTGTATGTCTGTTGCTATTATGTCTA
CTATTCTTTCCCCTGCACTGTACCCCCCAATCCCCCCTTTTCTTTTAAAATTGTGGATGAATACTGCCAT
TTGTGAATTCGGCGATACCGTCGAGATCCGTTCACTAATCGAATGGATCTGTCTCTGTCTCTCTCTCCAC
CTTCTTCTTCTATTCCTTCGGGCCTGTCGGGTCCCCTCGGGGTTGGGAGGTGGGTCTGAAACGATAATGG
TGAATATCCCTGCCTAACTCTATTCACTATAGAAAGTACAGCAAAAACTATTCTTAAACCTACCAAGCCT
CCTACTATCATTATGAATAATTTTATATACCACAGCCAATTTGTTATGTTAAACCAATTCCACAAACTTG
CCCATTTATCTAATTCCAATAATTCTTGTTCATTCTTTTCTTGCTGGTTTTGCGATTCTTCAATTAAGGA
GTGTATTAAGCTTGTGTAATTGTTAATTTCTCTGTCCCACTCCATCCAGGTCGTGTGATTCCAAATCTGT
TCCAGAGATTTATTACTCCAACTAGCATTCCAAGGCACAGCAGTGGTGCAAATGAGTTTTCCAGAGCAAC
CCCAAATCCCCAGGAGCTGTTGATCCTTTAGGTATCTTTCCACAGCCAGGATTCTTGCCTGGAGCTGCTT
GATGCCCCAGACTGTGAGTTGCAACAGATGCTGTTGCGCCTCAATAGCCCTCAGCAAATTGTTCTGCTGC
TGCACTATACCAGACAATAATTGTCTGGCCTGTACCGTCAGCGTCATTGACGCTGCGCCCATAGTGCTTC
CTGCTGCTCCCAAGAACCCAAGGAACAAAGCTCCTATTCCCACTGCTCTTTTTTCTCTCTGCACCACTCT
TCTCTTTGCCTTGGTGGGTGCTACTCCTAATGGTTCAATTTTTACTACTTTATATTTATATAATTCACTT
CTCCAATTGTCCCTCATATCTCCTCCTCCAGGTCTGAAGATCAGCGGCCGCTTGCTGTGCGGTGGTCTTA
CTTTTGTTTTGCTCTTCCTCTATCTTGTCTAAAGCTTCCTTGGTGTCTTTTATCTCTATCCTTTGATGCA
CACAATAGAGGGTTGCTACTGTATTATATAATGATCTAAGTTCTTCTGATCCTGTCTGAAGGGATGGTTG
TAGCTGTCCCAGTATTTGTCTACAGCCTTCTGATGTTTCTAACAGGCCAGGATTAACTGCGAATCGTTCT
AGCTCCCTGCTTGCCCATACTATATGTTTTAATTTATATTTTTTCTTTCCCCCTGGCCTTAACCGAATTT
TTTCCCATCGCGATCTAATTCTCCCCCGCTTAATACTGACGCTCTCGCACCCATCTCTCTCCTTCTAGCC
TCCGCTAGTCAAAATTTTTGGCGTACTCACCAGTCGCCGCCCCTCGCCTCTTGCCGTGCGCGCTTCAGCA
AGCCGAGTCCTGCGTCGAGAGAGCTCCTCTGGTTTCCCTTTCGCTTTCAAGTCCCTGTTCGGGCGCCACT
GCTAGAGATTTTCCACACTGACTAAAAGGGTCTGAGGGATCTCTAGTTACCAGAGTCACACAACAGACGG
GCACACACTACTTGAAGCACTCAAGGCAAGCTTTATTGAGGCTTAAGCAGTGGGTTCCCTAGTTAGCCAG
AGAGCTCCCAGGCTCAGATCTGGTCTAACCAGAGAGACCCAGTACAGGCAAAAAGCAGCTGCTTATATGC
AGGATCTGAGGGCTCGCCACTCCCCAGTCCCGCCCAGGCCACGCCTCCCTGGAAAGTCCCCAGCGGAAAG
TCCCTTGTAGCAAGCTCGATATCAGCAGTTCTTGAAGTACTCCGGATGCAGCTCTCGGGCCACGTGATGA
AATGCTAGGCGGCTGTCAAACCTCCACTCTAACACTTCTCTCTCCGGGTCATCCATCCCATGCAGGCTCA
CAGGGTGTAACAAGCTGGTGTTCTCTCCTTTATTGGCCTCTTCTACCTTATCTGGCTCAACTGGTACTAG
CTTGTAGCACCATCCAAAGGTCAGTGGATATCTGACCCCTGGCCCTGGTGTGTAGTTCTGCTAATCAGGG
AAGTAGCCTTGTGTGTGGTAGATCCACAGATCAAGGATATCTTGTCTTCTTTGGGAGTGAATTAGCCCTT
CCAACTACTAAGTTTGTAGTACATATTTAACAAATACAATTTCTTTAAAATGAAAATAATTCAGAGGAAT
CACAGGTTTAGAGTAAATGAAACCACAGGTAATTGGCAGTGGTAATAGGGTATGGGGTGGGAAGTTTGGG
ATGATTTTGGTTAGCTTGAGTTATCCAGTTGATCCAGACATGATAAGATACATTGATGAGTTTGGACAAA
CCACAACTAGAATGCAGTGAAAAAAATGCTTTATTTGTGAAATTTGTGATGCTATTGCTTTATTTGTAAC
CATTATAAGCTGCAATAAACAAGTTAACAACAACAATTGCATTCATTTTATGTTTCAGGTTCAGGGGGAG
GTGTGGGAGGTTTTTTAAAGCAAGTAAAACCTCTACAAATGTGGTATGGCTGATTATGATCTCTAGTCAA
GGCACTATACATCAAATATTCCTTATTAACCCCTTTACAAATTAAAAAGCTAAAGGTACACAATTTTTGA
GCATAGTTATTAATAGCAGACACTCTATGCCTGTGTGGAGTAAGAAAAAACAGTATGTTATGATTATAAC
TGTTATGCCTACTTATAAAGGTTACAGAATATTTTTCCATAATTTTCTTGTATAGCAGTGCAGCTTTTTC
CTTTGTGGTGTAAATAGCAAAGCAAGCAAGAGTTCTATTACTAAACACAGCATGACTCAAAAAACTTAGC
AATTCTGAAGGAAAGTCCTTGGGGTCTTCTACCTTTCTCTTCTTTTTTGGAGGAGTAGAATGTTGAGAGT
CAGCAGTAGCCTCATCATCACTAGATGGCATTTCTTCTGAGCAAAACAGGTTTTCCTCATTAAAGGCATT
CCACCACTGCTCCCATTCATCAGTTCCATAGGTTGGAATCTAAAATACACAAACAATTAGAATCAGTAGT
TTAACACATTATACACTTAAAAATTTTATATTTACCTTAGAGCTTTAAATCTCTGTAGGTAGTTTGTCCA
ATTATGTCACACCACAGAAGTAAGGTTCCTTCACAAAGATCCGGGGCCCACTCATAAATCCAGTTGCCGC
CACGGTAGCCAATCACCGTATCGTATAAATCATCGTCGGTACGTTCGGCATCGCTCATCACAATACGTGC
CTGGACGTCGAGGATTTCGCGTGGGTCAATGCCGCGCCAGATCCACATCAGACGGTTAATCATGCGATAC
CAGTGAGGGATGGTTTTACCATCAAGGGCCGACTGCACAGGCGGTTGTGCGCCGTGATTAAAGCGGCGGA
CTAGCGTCGAGGTTTCAGGATGTTTAAAGCGGGGTTTGAACAGGGTTTCGCTCAGGTTTGCCTGTGTCAT
GGATGCAGCCTCCAGAATACTTACTGGAAACTATTGTAACCCGCCTGAAGTTAAAAAGAACAACGCCCGG
CAGTGCCAGGCGTTGAAAAGATTAGCGACCGGAGATTGGCGGGACGAATACGACGCCCATATCCCACGGC
TGTTCAATCCAGGTATCTTGCGGGATATCAACAACATAGTCATCAACCAGCGGACGACCAGCCGGTTTTG
CGAAGATGGTGACAAAGTGCGCTTTTGGATACATTTCACGAATCGCAACCGCAGTACCACCGGTATCCAC
CAGGTCATCAATAACGATGAAGCCTTCGCCATCGCCTTCTGCGCGTTTCAGCACTTTAAGCTCGCGCTGG
TTGTCGTGATCGTAGCTGGAAATACAAACGGTATCGACATGACGAATACCCAGTTCACGCGCCAGTAACG
CACCCGGTACAGACCGCCACGGCTTACGGCAATAATGCCTTTCCATTGTTCAGAAGGCATCAGTCGGCTT
GCGAGTTTACGTGCATGGATCTGCAACATGTCCCAGGTGACGATGTATTTTTCGCTCATGTGAAGTGTCC
CAGCCTGTTTATCTACGGCTTAAAAAGTGTTCGAGGGGAAAATAGGTTGCGCGAGATTATAGAGATCTGG
CGCACTAAAAACCAGTATTTCACATGAGTCCGCGTCTTTTTACGCACTGCCTCTCCCTGACGCGGGATAA
AGTGGTATTCTCAAACATATCTCGCAAGCCTGTCTTGTGTCCAAGCTTTTTGCAAAAGCCTAGGCCTCCA
AAAAAGCCTCCTCACTACTTCTGGAATAGCTCAGAGGCCGAGGCGGCCTCGGCCTCTGCATAAATAAAAA
AAATTAGTCAGCCATGGGGCGGAGAATGGGCGGAACTGGGCGGAGTTAGGGGCGGGATGGGCGGAGTTAG
GGGCGGGACTATGGTTGCTGACTAATTGAGATGCATGCTTTGCATACTTCTGCCTGCTGGGGAGCCTGGG
GACTTTCCACACCTGGTTGCTGACTAATTGAGATGCATGCTTTGCATACTTCTGCCTGCTGGGGAGCCTG
GGGACTTTCCACACCCTAACTGACACACATTCCACAGCTGCATTAATGAATCGGCCAACGCGCGGGGAGA
GGCGGTTTGCGTATTGGGCGCTCTTCCGCTTCCTCGCTCACTGACTCGCTGCGCTCGGTCGTTCGGCTGC
GGCGAGCGGTATCAGCTCACTCAAAGGCGGTAATACGGTTATCCACAGAATCAGGGGATAACGCAGGAAA
GAACATGTGAGCAAAAGGCCAGCAAAAGGCCAGGAACCGTAAAAAGGCCGCGTTGCTGGCGTTTTTCCAT
AGGCTCCGCCCCCCTGACGAGCATCACAAAAATCGACGCTCAAGTCAGAGGTGGCGAAACCCGACAGGAC
TATAAAGATACCAGGCGTTTCCCCCTGGAAGCTCCCTCGTGCGCTCTCCTGTTCCGACCCTGCCGCTTAC
CGGATACCTGTCCGCCTTTCTCCCTTCGGGAAGCGTGGCGCTTTCTCATAGCTCACGCTGTAGGTATCTC
AGTTCGGTGTAGGTCGTTCGCTCCAAGCTGGGCTGTGTGCACGAACCCCCCGTTCAGCCCGACCGCTGCG
CCTTATCCGGTAACTATCGTCTTGAGTCCAACCCGGTAAGACACGACTTATCGCCACTGGCAGCAGCCAC
TGGTAACAGGATTAGCAGAGCGAGGTATGTAGGCGGTGCTACAGAGTTCTTGAAGTGGTGGCCTAACTAC
GGCTACACTAGAAGAACAGTATTTGGTATCTGCGCTCTGCTGAAGCCAGTTACCTTCGGAAAAAGAGTTG
GTAGCTCTTGATCCGGCAAACAAACCACCGCTGGTAGCGGTGGTTTTTTTGTTTGCAAGCAGCAGATTAC
GCGCAGAAAAAAAGGATCTCAAGAAGATCCTTTGATCTTTTCTACGGGGTCTGACGCTCAGTGGAACGAA
AACTCACGTTAAGGGATTTTGGTCATGAGATTATCAAAAAGGATCTTCACCTAGATCCTTTTAAATTAAA
AATGAAGTTTTAAATCAATCTAAAGTATATATGAGTAAACTTGGTCTGACAGTTACCAATGCTTAATCAG
TGAGGCACCTATCTCAGCGATCTGTCTATTTCGTTCATCCATAGTTGCCTGACTCCCCGTCGTGTAGATA
ACTACGATACGGGAGGGCTTACCATCTGGCCCCAGTGCTGCAATGATACCGCGAGACCCACGCTCACCGG
CTCCAGATTTATCAGCAATAAACCAGCCAGCCGGAAGGGCCGAGCGCAGAAGTGGTCCTGCAACTTTATC
CGCCTCCATCCAGTCTATTAATTGTTGCCGGGAAGCTAGAGTAAGTAGTTCGCCAGTTAATAGTTTGCGC
AACGTTGTTGCCATTGCTACAGGCATCGTGGTGTCACGCTCGTCGTTTGGTATGGCTTCATTCAGCTCCG
GTTCCCAACGATCAAGGCGAGTTACATGATCCCCCATGTTGTGCAAAAAAGCGGTTAGCTCCTTCGGTCC
TCCGATCGTTGTCAGAAGTAAGTTGGCCGCAGTGTTATCACTCATGGTTATGGCAGCACTGCATAATTCT
CTTACTGTCATGCCATCCGTAAGATGCTTTTCTGTGACTGGTGAGTACTCAACCAAGTCATTCTGAGAAT
AGTGTATGCGGCGACCGAGTTGCTCTTGCCCGGCGTCAATACGGGATAATACCGCGCCACATAGCAGAAC
TTTAAAAGTGCTCATCATTGGAAAACGTTCTTCGGGGCGAAAACTCTCAAGGATCTTACCGCTGTTGAGA
TCCAGTTCGATGTAACCCACTCGTGCACCCAACTGATCTTCAGCATCTTTTACTTTCACCAGCGTTTCTG
GGTGAGCAAAAACAGGAAGGCAAAATGCCGCAAAAAAGGGAATAAGGGCGACACGGAAATGTTGAATACT
CATACTCTTCCTTTTTCAATATTATTGAAGCATTTATCAGGGTTATTGTCTCATGAGCGGATACATATTT
GAATGTATTTAGAAAAATAAACAAATAGGGGTTCCGCGCACATTTCCCCGAAAAGTGCCACCTGACGTCT
AAGAAACCATTATTATCATGACATTAACCTATAAAAATAGGCGTATCACGAGGCCCTTTCGTCTCGCGCG
TTTCGGTGATGACGGTGAAAACCTCTGACACATGCAGCTCCCGGAGACGGTCACAGCTTGTCTGTAAGCG
GATGCCGGGAGCAGACAAGCCCGTCAGGGCGCGTCAGCGGGTGTTGGCGGGTGTCGGGGCTGGCTTAACT
ATGCGGCATCAGAGCAGATTGTACTGAGAGTGCACCATTCGACGCTCTCCCTTATGCGACTCCTGCATTA
GGAAGCAGCCCAGTAGTAGGTTGAGGCCGTTGAGCACCGCCGCCGCAAGGAATGGTGCATGCAAGGAGAT
GGCGCCCAACAGTCCCCCGGCCACGGGGCCTGCCACCATACCCACGCCGAAACAAGCGCTCATGAGCCCG
AAGTGGCGAGCCCGATCTTCCCCATCGGTGATGTCGGCGATATAGGCGCCAGCAACCGCACCTGTGGCGC
CGGTGATGCCGGCCACGATGCGTCCGGCGTAGAGGATCTGGCTAGATTACTTATAATACCTAATAGATTG
TAAATGCTAAATAAAGTTGTTATACTGTGCTGTTTTTCTGATTTGTATTTTTTTATTGTTGTATTGCTAT
TTTTAATTTTTTCCCAATATTTTTGATCCACAGTTGGTTGGATTTTTGTTGTGGAACCTGCAGATGAGGA
AGGCTGACTTTATATGATAATATCAAACTGGAAAAATTGATGTTAGAATAAAGATGTGTTTCTGAGATTA
AATTAGATTTTAATAAAAATTACCCCAGTCTCAGGTTTTCTATCTGCAATGTGAAATGATCTCAGAGAAG
AATAAATTTTAACCATTTACATTATTAAATTGAAATCACTAAAAGTAAAACAAAGGTGTGAGACTATATA
ATAGATTGTTTTCCTTATTTCAGAGTCTTTGGAACAAATTCTTCCAAGATAAAGAACTTCGATCAATGAT
TGAACAAGATGTCAAAAGAACGTATGTAGAACTATTTACATGTTACTTTCAATAATTCAAATTGTTGTTA
TCTCTTTCTAATTTTAACAAAA
