Features (pLannotate 1.2.2; 32 found; start..end, strand, type, name):
      1..25      +  CDS            small t antigen (fragment): SV40 (simian virus 40) small t antigen
     27..92      +  intron         small t intron: SV40 (simian virus 40) small t antigen intron
    222..242     +  CDS            SV40 NLS: nuclear localization signal of SV40 (simian virus 40) large T antigen
    561..644     +  CDS            large T antigen (fragment): large T antigen from SV40 (simian virus 40)
    667..801     +  polyA_signal   SV40 poly(A) signal: SV40 polyadenylation signal
    968..1297    +  CDS            nef (fragment): NEF_HV1BR - Experimental evidence at protein level: Swiss-Prot protein existence level 1. Extracellular Nef protein targets CD4(+) T-lymphocytes for apoptosis by interacting with CXCR4 surface receptors (PubMed:14990729). From Human immunodeficiency virus type 1 group M subtype B (isolate BRU/LAI) (HIV-1).
   1345..1602    +  LTR            5' LTR (truncated): truncated 5' long terminal repeat (LTR) from HIV-1
   1649..1774    +  misc_feature   HIV-1 Ψ: packaging signal of human immunodeficiency virus type 1
   1758..2121    +  CDS            HIV-1 gag (fragment): gag protein from human immunodeficiency virus 1; gag
   2267..2500    +  misc_feature   RRE: The Rev response element (RRE) of HIV-1 allows for Rev-dependent mRNA export from the nucleus to the cytoplasm.
   2877..2977    +  CDS            Rev (fragment): human immunodeficiency virus 1 (HIV-1) Rev protein; rev; enhances nuclear export of unspliced and incompletely spliced viral mRNAs
   3022..3139    +  misc_feature   cPPT/CTS: central polypurine tract and central termination sequence of HIV-1
   3238..3541    +  enhancer       CMV enhancer: human cytomegalovirus immediate early enhancer
   3542..3745    +  promoter       CMV promoter: human cytomegalovirus (CMV) immediate early promoter
   3779..4486    +  CDS            mCherry: mCherry is a basic (constitutively fluorescent) red fluorescent protein published in 2004, derived from Discosoma sp.. It is reported to be a very rapidly-maturing monomer with low acid sensitivity.
   4409..5968    +  CDS            TP53BP1 (fragment): TP53B_HUMAN - Experimental evidence at protein level: Swiss-Prot protein existence level 1. Double-strand break (DSB) repair protein involved in response to DNA damage, telomere dynamics and class-switch recombination (CSR) during antibody genesis (PubMed:12364621, PubMed:22553214, PubMed:23333306, PubMed:17190600, PubMed:21144835, PubMed:28241136). Plays a key role in the repair of double-strand DNA breaks (DSBs) in response to DNA damage by promoting non-homologous end joining (NHEJ)- mediated repair of DSBs and specifically counteracting the function of the homologous recombination (HR) rep
   5971..6159    +  CDS            nef (fragment): NEF_HV1Z2 - Experimental evidence at protein level: Swiss-Prot protein existence level 1. Extracellular Nef protein targets CD4(+) T-lymphocytes for apoptosis by interacting with CXCR4 surface receptors. From Human immunodeficiency virus type 1 group M subtype D (isolate Z2/CDC-Z34) (HIV-1).
   6161..6192    +  LTR            3' LTR (ΔU3) (fragment): self-inactivating 3' long terminal repeat (LTR) from HIV-1
   6240..6420    +  LTR            5' LTR (truncated): truncated 5' long terminal repeat (LTR) from HIV-1
   7382..7480    -  CDS            TBC1D5 (fragment): TBCD5_HUMAN - Also known as KIAA0210. Experimental evidence at protein level: Swiss-Prot protein existence level 1. May act as a GTPase-activating protein (GAP) for Rab family protein(s). May act as a GAP for RAB7A. Can displace RAB7A and retromer CSC subcomplex from the endosomal membrane to the cytosol; at least retromer displacement seems to require its catalytic activity (PubMed:19531583, PubMed:20923837). Required for retrograde transport of cargo proteins from endosomes to the trans-Golgi network (TGN); the function seems to require its catalytic activity. Involved in regulation of autop
   7886..8165    +  CDS            TcR (fragment): tetracycline efflux protein; tet; confers resistance to tetracycline
   8166..8214    -  misc_feature   bom (fragment): basis of mobility region from pBR322
   8316..8351    -  CDS            rop (fragment): Rop protein, which maintains plasmids at low copy number; rop
   8446..8550    +  promoter       AmpR promoter: bla
   8551..9411    +  CDS            AmpR: β-lactamase; bla; confers resistance to ampicillin, carbenicillin, and related antibiotics
   9582..10170   +  rep_origin     ori: high-copy-number ColE1/pMB1/pBR322/pUC origin of replication
  10353..10409   +  CDS            lacI (fragment): lac repressor; lacI; The lac repressor binds to the lac operator to inhibit transcription in E. coli. This inhibition can be relieved by adding lactose or isopropyl-β-D-thiogalactopyranoside (IPTG).
  10416..10745   +  promoter       SV40 promoter: SV40 enhancer and early promoter
  10945..11064   +  CDS            gpt (fragment): XGPT_ECOLI - Also known as gpp, gxu. Experimental evidence at protein level: Swiss-Prot protein existence level 1. Purine salvage pathway enzyme that catalyzes the transfer of the ribosyl-5-phosphate group from 5-phospho-alpha-D-ribose 1- diphosphate (PRPP) to the N9 position of the 6-oxopurines guanine and xanthine to form the corresponding ribonucleotides GMP (guanosine 5'- monophosphate) and XMP (xanthosine 5'-monophosphate), with the release of PPi. To a lesser extent, also acts on hypoxanthine (PubMed:9100006, PubMed:3886014). Does not ribophosphorylate adenine (PubMed:3886014). From Esch
  11064..11399   +  CDS            gpt (fragment): XGPT_ECOLI - Also known as gpp, gxu. Experimental evidence at protein level: Swiss-Prot protein existence level 1. Purine salvage pathway enzyme that catalyzes the transfer of the ribosyl-5-phosphate group from 5-phospho-alpha-D-ribose 1- diphosphate (PRPP) to the N9 position of the 6-oxopurines guanine and xanthine to form the corresponding ribonucleotides GMP (guanosine 5'- monophosphate) and XMP (xanthosine 5'-monophosphate), with the release of PPi. To a lesser extent, also acts on hypoxanthine (PubMed:9100006, PubMed:3886014). Does not ribophosphorylate adenine (PubMed:3886014). From Esch
  11494..11799   +  CDS            frsA (fragment): FRSA_ECOLI - Also known as yafA. Experimental evidence at protein level: Swiss-Prot protein existence level 1. Catalyzes the hydrolysis of esters (PubMed:15808744). Displays esterase activity toward pNP-butyrate (PubMed:15808744). May stimulate mixed-acid fermentation by acting as a fermentation/respiration switch that down-regulates respiration and up- regulates fermentation rates (PubMed:15169777). From Escherichia coli (strain K12).
  11803..11889   +  intron         large T intron (fragment): SV40 (simian virus 40) large T antigen intron
>Addgene plasmid #127658 | pTRIP-CMV-mCherry-53BP1 Sequencing Result | analyzer sequence | sequence record 249690
TACCTACAGAGATTTAAAGCTCTAAGGTAAATATAAAATTTTTAAGTGTATAATGTGTTAAACTACTGAT
TCTAATTGTTTGTGTATTTTAGATTCCAACCTATGGAACTGATGAATGGGAGCAGTGGTGGAATGCCTTT
AATGAGGAAAACCTGTTTTGCTCAGAAGAAATGCCATCTAGTGATGATGAGGCTACTGCTGACTCTCAAC
ATTCTACTCCTCCAAAAAAGAAGAGAAAGGTAGAAGACCCCAAGGACTTTCCTTCAGAATTGCTAAGTTT
TTTGAGTCATGCTGTGTTTAGTAATAGAACTCTTGCTTGCTTTGCTATTTACACCACAAAGGAAAAAGCT
GCACTGCTATACAAGAAAATTATGGAAAAATATTCTGTAACCTTTATAAGTAGGCATAACAGTTATAATC
ATAACATACTGTTTTTTCTTACTCCACACAGGCATAGAGTGTCTGCTATTAATAACTATGCTCAAAAATT
GTGTACCTTTAGCTTTTTAATTTGTAAAGGGGTTAATAAGGAATATTTGATGTATAGTGCCTTGACTAGA
GATCATAATCAGCCATACCACATTTGTAGAGGTTTTACTTGCTTTAAAAAACCTCCCACACCTCCCCCTG
AACCTGAAACATAAAATGAATGCAATTGTTGTTGTTAACTTGTTTATTGCAGCTTATAATGGTTACAAAT
AAAGCAATAGCATCACAAATTTCACAAATAAAGCATTTTTTTCACTGCATTCTAGTTGTGGTTTGTCCAA
ACTCATCAATGTATCTTATCATGTCTGGATCAACTGGATAACTCAAGCTAACCAAAATCATCCCAAACTT
CCCACCCCATACCCTATTACCACTGCCAATTACCTGTGGTTTCATTTACTCTAAACCTGTGATTCCTCTG
AATTATTTTCATTTTAAAGAAATTGTATTTGTTAAATATGTACTACAAACTTAGTAGTTGGAAGGGCTAA
TTCACTCCCAAAGAAGACAAGATATCCTTGATCTGTGGATCTACCACACACAAGGCTACTTCCCTGATTA
GCAGAACTACACACCAGGGCCAGGGGTCAGATATCCACTGACCTTTGGATGGTGCTACAAGCTAGTACCA
GTTGAGCCAGATAAGGTAGAAGAGGCCAATAAAGGAGAGAACACCAGCTTGTTACACCCTGTGAGCCTGC
ATGGGATGGATGACCCGGAGAGAGAAGTGTTAGAGTGGAGGTTTGACAGCCGCCTAGCATTTCATCACGT
GGCCCGAGAGCTGCATCCGGAGTACTTCAAGAACTGCTGATATCGAGCTTGCTACAAGGGACTTTCCGCT
GGGGACTTTCCAGGGAGGCGTGGCCTGGGCGGGACTGGGGAGTGGCGAGCCCTCAGATCCTGCATATAAG
CAGCTGCTTTTTGCCTGTACTGGGTCTCTCTGGTTAGACCAGATCTGAGCCTGGGAGCTCTCTGGCTAAC
TAGGGAACCCACTGCTTAAGCCTCAATAAAGCTTGCCTTGAGTGCTTCAAGTAGTGTGTGCCCGTCTGTT
GTGTGACTCTGGTAACTAGAGATCCCTCAGACCCTTTTAGTCAGTGTGGAAAATCTCTAGCAGTGGCGCC
CGAACAGGGACTTGAAAGCGAAAGGGAAACCAGAGGAGCTCTCTCGACGCAGGACTCGGCTTGCTGAAGC
GCGCACGGCAAGAGGCGAGGGGCGGCGACTGGTGAGTACGCCAAAAATTTTGACTAGCGGAGGCTAGAAG
GAGAGAGATGGGTGCGAGAGCGTCAGTATTAAGCGGGGGAGAATTAGATCGCGATGGGAAAAAATTCGGT
TAAGGCCAGGGGGAAAGAAAAAATATAAATTAAAACATATAGTATGGGCAAGCAGGGAGCTAGAACGATT
CGCAGTTAATCCTGGCCTGTTAGAAACATCAGAAGGCTGTAGACAAATACTGGGACAGCTACAACCATCC
CTTCAGACAGGATCAGAAGAACTTAGATCATTATATAATACAGTAGCAACCCTCTATTGTGTGCATCAAA
GGATAGAGATAAAAGACACCAAGGAAGCTTTAGACAAGATAGAGGAAGAGCAAAACAAAAGTAAGACCAC
CGCACAGCAAGCGGCCGCTGATCTTCAGACCTGGAGGAGGAGATATGAGGGACAATTGGAGAAGTGAATT
ATATAAATATAAAGTAGTAAAAATTGAACCATTAGGAGTAGCACCCACCAAGGCAAAGAGAAGAGTGGTG
CAGAGAGAAAAAAGAGCAGTGGGAATAGGAGCTTTGTTCCTTGGGTTCTTGGGAGCAGCAGGAAGCACTA
TGGGCGCAGCGTCAATGACGCTGACGGTACAGGCCAGACAATTATTGTCTGGTATAGTGCAGCAGCAGAA
CAATTTGCTGAGGGCTATTGAGGCGCAACAGCATCTGTTGCAACTCACAGTCTGGGGCATCAAGCAGCTC
CAGGCAAGAATCCTGGCTGTGGAAAGATACCTAAAGGATCAACAGCTCCTGGGGATTTGGGGTTGCTCTG
GAAAACTCATTTGCACCACTGCTGTGCCTTGGAATGCTAGTTGGAGTAATAAATCTCTGGAACAGATTTG
GAATCACACGACCTGGATGGAGTGGGACAGAGAAATTAACAATTACACAAGCTTAATACACTCCTTAATT
GAAGAATCGCAAAACCAGCAAGAAAAGAATGAACAAGAATTATTGGAATTAGATAAATGGGCAAGTTTGT
GGAATTGGTTTAACATAACAAATTGGCTGTGGTATATAAAATTATTCATAATGATAGTAGGAGGCTTGGT
AGGTTTAAGAATAGTTTTTGCTGTACTTTCTATAGTGAATAGAGTTAGGCAGGGATATTCACCATTATCG
TTTCAGACCCACCTCCCAACCCCGAGGGGACCCGACAGGCCCGAAGGAATAGAAGAAGAAGGTGGAGAGA
GAGACAGAGACAGATCCATTCGATTAGTGAACGGATCTCGACGGTATCGCCGAATTCACAAATGGCAGTA
TTCATCCACAATTTTAAAAGAAAAGGGGGGATTGGGGGGTACAGTGCAGGGGAAAGAATAGTAGACATAA
TAGCAACAGACATACAAACTAAAGAATTACAAAAACAAATTACAAAAATTCAAAATTTTCGGGTTTATTA
CAGGGACAGCAGAGATCCACTTTGGCTGATACGCGTATAGTAATCAATTACGGGGTCATTAGTTCATAGC
CCATATATGGAGTTCCGCGTTACATAACTTACGGTAAATGGCCCGCCTGGCTGACCGCCCAACGACCCCC
GCCCATTGACGTCAATAATGACGTATGTTCCCATAGTAACGCCAATAGGGACTTTCCATTGACGTCAATG
GGTGGAGTATTTACGGTAAACTGCCCACTTGGCAGTACATCAAGTGTATCATATGCCAAGTACGCCCCCT
ATTGACGTCAATGACGGTAAATGGCCCGCCTGGCATTATGCCCAGTACATGACCTTATGGGACTTTCCTA
CTTGGCAGTACATCTACGTATTAGTCATCGCTATTACCATGGTGATGCGGTTTTGGCAGTACATCAATGG
GCGTGGATAGCGGTTTGACTCACGGGGATTTCCAAGTCTCCACCCCATTGACGTCAATGGGAGTTTGTTT
TGGCACCAAAATCAACGGGACTTTCCAAAATGTCGTAACAACTCCGCCCCATTGACGCAAATGGGCGGTA
GGCGTGTACGGTGGGAGGTCTATATAAGCAGAGCTGGTTTAGTGAACCGTCAGATCCCGCGGGCTAGTAT
GGTGAGCAAGGGCGAGGAGGATAACATGGCCATCATCAAGGAGTTCATGCGCTTCAAGGTGCACATGGAG
GGCTCCGTGAACGGCCACGAGTTCGAGATCGAGGGCGAGGGCGAGGGCCGCCCCTACGAGGGCACCCAGA
CCGCCAAGCTGAAGGTGACCAAGGGTGGCCCCCTGCCCTTCGCCTGGGACATCCTGTCCCCTCAGTTCAT
GTACGGCTCCAAGGCCTACGTGAAGCACCCCGCCGACATCCCCGACTACTTGAAGCTGTCCTTCCCCGAG
GGCTTCAAGTGGGAGCGCGTGATGAACTTCGAGGACGGCGGCGTGGTGACCGTGACCCAGGACTCCTCCC
TGCAGGACGGCGAGTTCATCTACAAGGTGAAGCTGCGCGGCACCAACTTCCCCTCCGACGGCCCCGTAAT
GCAGAAGAAGACCATGGGCTGGGAGGCCTCCTCCGAGCGGATGTACCCCGAGGACGGCGCCCTGAAGGGC
GAGATCAAGCAGAGGCTGAAGCTGAAGGACGGCGGCCACTACGACGCTGAGGTCAAGACCACCTACAAGG
CCAAGAAGCCCGTGCAGCTGCCCGGCGCCTACAACGTCAACATCAAGTTGGACATCACCTCCCACAACGA
GGACTACACCATCGTGGAACAGTACGAACGCGCCGAGGGCCGCCACTCCACCGGCGGCATGGACGAGCTG
TACAAGGGATCCCAGGGAGAAGAAGAGTTTGATATGCCTCAGCCTCCACATGGCCATGTCTTACATCGTC
ACATGAGAACAATCCGGGAAGTACGCACACTTGTCACTCGTGTCATTACAGATGTGTATTATGTGGATGG
AACAGAAGTAGAAAGAAAAGTAACTGAGGAGACTGAAGAGCCAATTGTAGAGTGTCAGGAGTGTGAAACT
GAAGTTTCCCCTTCACAGACTGGGGGCTCCTCAGGTGACCTGGGGGATATCAGCTCCTTCTCCTCCAAGG
CATCCAGCTTACACCGCACATCAAGTGGGACAAGTCTCTCAGCTATGCACAGCAGTGGAAGCTCAGGGAA
AGGAGCCGGACCACTCAGAGGGAAAACCAGCGGGACAGAACCCGCAGATTTTGCCTTACCCAGCTCCCGA
GGAGGCCCAGGAAAACTGAGTCCTAGAAAAGGGGTCAGTCAGACAGGGACGCCAGTGTGTGAGGAGGATG
GTGATGCAGGCCTTGGCATCAGACAGGGAGGGAAGGCTCCAGTCACGCCTCGTGGGCGTGGGCGAAGGGG
CCGCCCACCTTCTCGGACCACTGGAACCAGAGAAACAGCTGTGCCTGGCCCCTTGGGCATAGAGGACATT
TCACCTAACTTGTCACCAGATGATAAATCCTTCAGCCGTGTCGTGCCCCGAGTGCCAGACTCCACCAGAC
GAACAGATGTGGGTGCTGGTGCTTTGCGTCGTAGTGACTCTCCAGAAATTCCTTTCCAGGCTGCTGCTGG
CCCTTCTGATGGCTTAGATGCCTCCTCTCCAGGAAATAGCTTTGTAGGGCTCCGTGTTGTAGCCAAGTGG
TCATCCAATGGCTACTTTTACTCTGGGAAAATCACACGAGATGTCGGAGCTGGGAAGTATAAATTGCTCT
TTGATGATGGGTACGAATGTGATGTGTTGGGCAAAGACATTCTGTTATGTGACCCCATCCCGCTGGACAC
TGAAGTGACGGCCCTCTCGGAGGATGAGTATTTCAGTGCAGGAGTGGTGAAAGGACATAGGAAGGAGTCT
GGGGAACTGTACTACAGCATTGAAAAAGAAGGCCAAAGAAAGTGGTATAAGCGAATGGCTGTCATCCTGT
CCTTGGAGCAAGGAAACAGACTGAGAGAGCAGTATGGGCTTGGCCCCTATGAAGCAGTAACACCTCTTAC
AAAGGCAGCAGATATCAGCTTAGACAATTTGGTGGAAGGGAAGCGGAAACGGCGCAGTAACGTCAGCTCC
CCAGCCACCCCTACTGCCTCCAGTAGCAGCAGCACAACCCCTACCCGAAAGATCACAGAAAGTCCTCGTG
CCTCCATGGGAGTTCTCTCAGGCAAAAGAAAACTTATCACTTCTGAAGAGGAACGGTCCCCTGCCAAGCG
AGGTCGCAAGTCTGCCACAGTAAAACCTGGTGCAGTAGGGGCAGGAGAGTTTGTGAGCCCCTGTGAGAGT
GGAGACAACACCGGTGAATGACTCGAGACCTAGAAAAACATGGAGCAATCACAAGTAGCAATACAGCAGC
TACCAATGCTGATTGTGCCTGGCTAGAAGCACAAGAGGAGGAGGAGGTGGGTTTTCCAGTCACACCTCAG
GTACCTTTAAGACCAATGACTTACAAGGCAGCTGTAGATCTTAGCCACTTTTTAAAAGAAAAGGGGGGAC
TGGAAGGGCTAATTCACTCCCAACGAAGACAAAATCGTCGAGAGATGCTGCATATAAGCAGCTGCTTTTT
GCTTGTACTGGGTCTCTCTGGTTAGACCAGATCTGAGCCTGGGAGCTCTCTGGCTAACTAGGGAACCCAC
TGCTTAAGCCTCAATAAAGCTTGCCTTGAGTGCTTCAAGTAGTGTGTGCCCGTCTGTTGTGTGACTCTGG
TAACTAGAGATCCCTCAGACCCTTTTAGTCAGTGTGGAAAATCTCTAGCAGTAGTAGTTCATGTCATCTT
ATTATTCAGTATTTATAACTTGCAAAGAAATGAATATCAGAGAGTGAGAGGCCTTGACATTATAATAGAT
TTAGCAGGAATTGAACTAGGAGTGGAGCACACAGGCAAAGCTGCAGAAGTACTTGGAAGAAGCCACCAGA
GATACTCACGATTCTGCACATACCTGGCTAATCCCAGATCCTAAGGATTACATTAAGTTTACTAACATTT
ATATAATGATTTATAGTTTAAAGTATAAACTTATCTAATTTACTATTCTGACAGATATTAATTAATCCTC
AAATATCATAAGAGATGATTACTATTATCCCCATTTAACACAAGAGGAAACTGAGAGGGAAAGATGTTGA
AGTAATTTTCCCACAATTACAGCATCCGTTAGTTACGACTCTATGATCTTCTGACACAAATTCCATTTAC
TCCTCACCCTATGACTCAGTCGAATATATCAAAGTTATGGACATTATGCTAAGTAACAAATTACCCTTTT
ATATAGTAAATACTGAGTAGATTGAGAGAAGAAATTGTTTGCAAACCTGAATAGCTTCAAGAAGAAGAGA
AGTGAGGATAAGAATAACAGTTGTCATTTAACAAGTTTTAACAAGTAACTTGGTTAGAAAGGGATTCAAA
TGCATAAAGCAAGGGATAAATTTTTCTGGCAACAAGACTATACAATATAACCTTAAATATGACTTCAAAT
AATTGTTGGAACTTGATAAAACTAATTAAATATTATTGAAGATTATCAATATTATAAATGTAATTTACTT
TTAAAAAGGGAACATAGAAATGTGTATCATTAGAGTAGAAAACAATCCTTATTATCACAATTTGTCAAAA
CAAGTTTGTTATTAACACAAGTAGAATACTGCATTCAATTAAGTTGACTGCAGATTTTGTGTTTTGTTAA
AATTAGAAAGAGATAACAACAATTTGAATTATTGAAAGTAACATGTAAATAGTTCTACATACGTTCTTTT
GACATCTTGTTCAATCATTGATCGAAGTTCTTTATCTTGGAAGAATTTGTTCCAAAGACTCTGAAATAAG
GAAAACAATCTATTATATAGTCTCACACCTTTGTTTTACTTTTAGTGATTTCAATTTAATAATGTAAATG
GTTAAAATTTATTCTTCTCTGAGATCATTTCACATTGCAGATAGAAAACCTGAGACTGGGGTAATTTTTA
TTAAAATCTAATTTAATCTCAGAAACACATCTTTATTCTAACATCAATTTTTCCAGTTTGATATTATCAT
ATAAAGTCAGCCTTCCTCATCTGCAGGTTCCACAACAAAAATCCAACCAACTGTGGATCAAAAATATTGG
GAAAAAATTAAAAATAGCAATACAACAATAAAAAAATACAAATCAGAAAAACAGCACAGTATAACAACTT
TATTTAGCATTTACAATCTATTAGGTATTATAAGTAATCTAGCCAGATCCTCTACGCCGGACGCATCGTG
GCCGGCATCACCGGCGCCACAGGTGCGGTTGCTGGCGCCTATATCGCCGACATCACCGATGGGGAAGATC
GGGCTCGCCACTTCGGGCTCATGAGCGCTTGTTTCGGCGTGGGTATGGTGGCAGGCCCCGTGGCCGGGGG
ACTGTTGGGCGCCATCTCCTTGCATGCACCATTCCTTGCGGCGGCGGTGCTCAACGGCCTCAACCTACTA
CTGGGCTGCTTCCTAATGCAGGAGTCGCATAAGGGAGAGCGTCGAATGGTGCACTCTCAGTACAATCTGC
TCTGATGCCGCATAGTTAAGCCAGCCCCGACACCCGCCAACACCCGCTGACGCGCCCTGACGGGCTTGTC
TGCTCCCGGCATCCGCTTACAGACAAGCTGTGACCGTCTCCGGGAGCTGCATGTGTCAGAGGTTTTCACC
GTCATCACCGAAACGCGCGAGACGAAAGGGCCTCGTGATACGCCTATTTTTATAGGTTAATGTCATGATA
ATAATGGTTTCTTAGACGTCAGGTGGCACTTTTCGGGGAAATGTGCGCGGAACCCCTATTTGTTTATTTT
TCTAAATACATTCAAATATGTATCCGCTCATGAGACAATAACCCTGATAAATGCTTCAATAATATTGAAA
AAGGAAGAGTATGAGTATTCAACATTTCCGTGTCGCCCTTATTCCCTTTTTTGCGGCATTTTGCCTTCCT
GTTTTTGCTCACCCAGAAACGCTGGTGAAAGTAAAAGATGCTGAAGATCAGTTGGGTGCACGAGTGGGTT
ACATCGAACTGGATCTCAACAGCGGTAAGATCCTTGAGAGTTTTCGCCCCGAAGAACGTTTTCCAATGAT
GAGCACTTTTAAAGTTCTGCTATGTGGCGCGGTATTATCCCGTATTGACGCCGGGCAAGAGCAACTCGGT
CGCCGCATACACTATTCTCAGAATGACTTGGTTGAGTACTCACCAGTCACAGAAAAGCATCTTACGGATG
GCATGACAGTAAGAGAATTATGCAGTGCTGCCATAACCATGAGTGATAACACTGCGGCCAACTTACTTCT
GACAACGATCGGAGGACCGAAGGAGCTAACCGCTTTTTTGCACAACATGGGGGATCATGTAACTCGCCTT
GATCGTTGGGAACCGGAGCTGAATGAAGCCATACCAAACGACGAGCGTGACACCACGATGCCTGTAGCAA
TGGCAACAACGTTGCGCAAACTATTAACTGGCGAACTACTTACTCTAGCTTCCCGGCAACAATTAATAGA
CTGGATGGAGGCGGATAAAGTTGCAGGACCACTTCTGCGCTCGGCCCTTCCGGCTGGCTGGTTTATTGCT
GATAAATCTGGAGCCGGTGAGCGTGGGTCTCGCGGTATCATTGCAGCACTGGGGCCAGATGGTAAGCCCT
CCCGTATCGTAGTTATCTACACGACGGGGAGTCAGGCAACTATGGATGAACGAAATAGACAGATCGCTGA
GATAGGTGCCTCACTGATTAAGCATTGGTAACTGTCAGACCAAGTTTACTCATATATACTTTAGATTGAT
TTAAAACTTCATTTTTAATTTAAAAGGATCTAGGTGAAGATCCTTTTTGATAATCTCATGACCAAAATCC
CTTAACGTGAGTTTTCGTTCCACTGAGCGTCAGACCCCGTAGAAAAGATCAAAGGATCTTCTTGAGATCC
TTTTTTTCTGCGCGTAATCTGCTGCTTGCAAACAAAAAAACCACCGCTACCAGCGGTGGTTTGTTTGCCG
GATCAAGAGCTACCAACTCTTTTTCCGAAGGTAACTGGCTTCAGCAGAGCGCAGATACCAAATACTGTTC
TTCTAGTGTAGCCGTAGTTAGGCCACCACTTCAAGAACTCTGTAGCACCGCCTACATACCTCGCTCTGCT
AATCCTGTTACCAGTGGCTGCTGCCAGTGGCGATAAGTCGTGTCTTACCGGGTTGGACTCAAGACGATAG
TTACCGGATAAGGCGCAGCGGTCGGGCTGAACGGGGGGTTCGTGCACACAGCCCAGCTTGGAGCGAACGA
CCTACACCGAACTGAGATACCTACAGCGTGAGCTATGAGAAAGCGCCACGCTTCCCGAAGGGAGAAAGGC
GGACAGGTATCCGGTAAGCGGCAGGGTCGGAACAGGAGAGCGCACGAGGGAGCTTCCAGGGGGAAACGCC
TGGTATCTTTATAGTCCTGTCGGGTTTCGCCACCTCTGACTTGAGCGTCGATTTTTGTGATGCTCGTCAG
GGGGGCGGAGCCTATGGAAAAACGCCAGCAACGCGGCCTTTTTACGGTTCCTGGCCTTTTGCTGGCCTTT
TGCTCACATGTTCTTTCCTGCGTTATCCCCTGATTCTGTGGATAACCGTATTACCGCCTTTGAGTGAGCT
GATACCGCTCGCCGCAGCCGAACGACCGAGCGCAGCGAGTCAGTGAGCGAGGAAGCGGAAGAGCGCCCAA
TACGCAAACCGCCTCTCCCCGCGCGTTGGCCGATTCATTAATGCAGCTGTGGAATGTGTGTCAGTTAGGG
TGTGGAAAGTCCCCAGGCTCCCCAGCAGGCAGAAGTATGCAAAGCATGCATCTCAATTAGTCAGCAACCA
GGTGTGGAAAGTCCCCAGGCTCCCCAGCAGGCAGAAGTATGCAAAGCATGCATCTCAATTAGTCAGCAAC
CATAGTCCCGCCCCTAACTCCGCCCATCCCGCCCCTAACTCCGCCCAGTTCCGCCCATTCTCCGCCCCAT
GGCTGACTAATTTTTTTTATTTATGCAGAGGCCGAGGCCGCCTCGGCCTCTGAGCTATTCCAGAAGTAGT
GAGGAGGCTTTTTTGGAGGCCTAGGCTTTTGCAAAAAGCTTGGACACAAGACAGGCTTGCGAGATATGTT
TGAGAATACCACTTTATCCCGCGTCAGGGAGAGGCAGTGCGTAAAAAGACGCGGACTCATGTGAAATACT
GGTTTTTAGTGCGCCAGATCTCTATAATCTCGCGCAACCTATTTTCCCCTCGAACACTTTTTAAGCCGTA
GATAAACAGGCTGGGACACTTCACATGAGCGAAAAATACATCGTCACCTGGGACATGTTGCAGATCCATG
CACGTAAACTCGCAAGCCGACTGATGCCTTCTGAACAATGGAAAGGCATTATTGCCGTAAGCCGTGGCGG
TCTGTACCGGGTGCGTTACTGGCGCGTGAACTGGGTATTCGTCATGTCGATACCGTTTGTATTTCCAGCT
ACGATCACGACAACCAGCGCGAGCTTAAAGTGCTGAAACGCGCAGAAGGCGATGGCGAAGGCTTCATCGT
TATTGATGACCTGGTGGATACCGGTGGTACTGCGGTTGCGATTCGTGAAATGTATCCAAAAGCGCACTTT
GTCACCATCTTCGCAAAACCGGCTGGTCGTCCGCTGGTTGATGACTATGTTGTTGATATCCCGCAAGATA
CCTGGATTGAACAGCCGTGGGATATGGGCGTCGTATTCGTCCCGCCAATCTCCGGTCGCTAATCTTTTCA
ACGCCTGGCACTGCCGGGCGTTGTTCTTTTTAACTTCAGGCGGGTTACAATAGTTTCCAGTAAGTATTCT
GGAGGCTGCATCCATGACACAGGCAAACCTGAGCGAAACCCTGTTCAAACCCCGCTTTAAACATCCTGAA
ACCTCGACGCTAGTCCGCCGCTTTAATCACGGCGCACAACCGCCTGTGCAGTCGGCCCTTGATGGTAAAA
CCATCCCTCACTGGTATCGCATGATTAACCGTCTGATGTGGATCTGGCGCGGCATTGACCCACGCGAAAT
CCTCGACGTCCAGGCACGTATTGTGATGAGCGATGCCGAACGTACCGACGATGATTTATACGATACGGTG
ATTGGCTACCGTGGCGGCAACTGGATTTATGAGTGGGCCCCGGATCTTTGTGAAGGAACCTTACTTCTGT
GGTGTGACATAATTGGACAAACTACCTACAGAGATTTAAAGCTCTAAGGTAAATATAAA
